Addgene plasmid #23419: pDONR223-PANK4
Depositing lab: William Hahn & David Root. Depositing organization: Dana-Farber Cancer Institute. Publication: COT drives resistance to RAF inhibition through MAP kinase pathway reactivation. Johannessen CM, Boehm JS, Kim SY, Thomas SR, Wardwell L, Johnson LA, Emery CM, Stransky N, Cogdill AP, Barretina J, Caponigro G, Hieronymus H, Murray RR, Salehi-Ashtiani K, Hill DE, Vidal M, Zhao JJ, Yang X, Alkan O, Kim S, Harris JL, Wilson CJ, Myer VE, Finan PM, Root DE, Roberts TM, Golub T, Flaherty KT, Dummer R, Weber BL, Sellers WR, Schlegel R, Wargo JA, Hahn WC, Garraway LA. Nature. 2010 Dec 16;468(7326):968-72. doi: 10.1038/nature09627 PubMed 21107320.
Backbone
  Vector backbone: pDONR223
  Backbone manufacturer: Invitrogen
  Backbone size w/o insert (bp): 5005
  Vector type: Gateway Donor vector
Growth in bacteria
  Bacterial resistance: Spectinomycin, 50 μg/mL
  Growth temperature: 37°C
  Growth strain: DH5alpha
  Copy number: High Copy
Gene/Insert
  Gene/Insert name: PANK4 (alt name: pantothenate kinase 4)
  Species: H. sapiens (human)
  Insert size (bp): 2322
  Entrez Gene: PANK4
  Cloning method: Gateway Cloning
  Sequencing primers: 5′ M13pUC-fwd; 3′ M13rev
Terms and licenses: Academic/Nonprofit Terms; Industry Terms: Not Available to Industry
Depositor comments: The ORF has no Stop codon. This design enables easy recombination into a destination vector to add an epitope tag of choice and Stop codon to the ORF. Do NOT use this plasmid directly for transfections. A set of 4 custom lentiviral vectors is available ( pLX301 (http://www.addgene.org/25895/) , pLX302 (http://www.addgene.org/25896/) , pLX303 (http://www.addgene.org/25897/) , pLX304 (http://www.addgene.org/25890/) ) to be used to express these ORFs in mammalian cells. These plasmids are not included in the kit and must be ordered separately.
How to cite: pDONR223-PANK4 was a gift from William Hahn & David Root (Addgene plasmid # 23419 ; http://n2t.net/addgene:23419 ; RRID:Addgene_23419)
