[The description below was written by a language model from this plasmid's Addgene catalogue record.]
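Description:
pDONR223-PANK4 is a Gateway entry-type clone built on the Invitrogen pDONR223 donor backbone (about 5 kb without insert), carrying the human PANK4 open reading frame, which encodes pantothenate kinase 4. The insert is recorded as 2,322 bp and was introduced by Gateway recombination cloning. The plasmid is maintained in E. coli as a high-copy plasmid under spectinomycin selection. No feature table accompanies the record, so the exact origin of replication, the recombination sites flanking the ORF and other backbone elements are not itemised. In a clone of this kind the ORF is normally bracketed by attL sites generated when the donor vector's att sites recombine with an attB-flanked PCR product, and M13 forward and reverse priming sites on either side of the insert are listed for sequence verification.

The ORF has no stop codon. This "open" configuration allows it to be transferred by LR recombination into a destination vector that supplies a C-terminal epitope tag of the user's choice and a downstream stop codon in frame. The record lists no mammalian expression promoter, and the depositors state that the plasmid is not intended for direct transfection. It serves as a shuttle source of the PANK4 coding sequence. The depositors point to a companion set of four lentiviral destination vectors (pLX301 to pLX304), available separately, for expressing such ORFs in mammalian cells. The clone is associated with a published study on resistance to RAF inhibition through MAP kinase pathway reactivation.
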