>Addgene plasmid #23419 | pDONR223-PANK4 | addgene partial sequence | sequence record 29188 | 23419 with M13pUC-fwd
TAATGATTTTATTTTGACTGATAGTGACCTGTTCGTTGCAACAAATTGATGAGCAATGCTTTTTTATAAT
GCCAACTTTGTACAAAAAAGTTGGCACCATGGCGGAGTGTGGAGCGAGCGGCAGCGGGAGCAGCGGGGAC
AGTCTGGACAAGAGCATCACGCTGCCCCCCGACGAGATCTTCCGCAACCTGGAGAACGCCAAGCGCTTCG
CCATCGACATAGGCGGGTCGTTAACCAAGCTGGCCTACTATTCAACGGTACAGCACAAAGTCGCCAAGGT
GCGGTCTTTCGACCACTCCGGAAAGGACACAGAACGTGAACATGAGCCGCCCTATGAGATTTCAGTTCAA
GAAGAGATCACTGCTCGACTGCACTTCATTAAGTTTGAGAATACCTACATCGAAGCCTGCCTGGACTTCA
TCAAAGACCATCTCGTCAACACAGAGACCAAGGTCATCCAGGCGACCGGGGGCGGGGCCTACAAGTTCAA
GGACCTCATCGAAGAGAAGCTGCGGCTGAAAGTCGACAAGGAGGACGTGATGACGTGCCTGATTAAGGGG
TGCAACTTCGTGCTCAAGAACATCCCCCATGAGGCCTTCGTGTACCAGAAGGATTCCGACCCTGAGTTCC
GGTTCCAGA
